>Addgene plasmid #159827 | pSEM253 - sgRNA mosTI hygroR | addgene full sequence | sequence record 317456 | Addgene NGS Result
GTAAAACGACGGCCAGTCATGCATAATCCGCACGCATCTGGAATAAGGAAGTGCCATTCCGCCTGACCTC
GCCTCCCCGCACACTCAACACAGCGAGCGGCGGAACCCGCGGGGTGTCGGCCGCTCGGACACGCTCCCGT
ATATAACGACGCGGCGCGCGTCAAGTTGTGAGTGGGAGCTTACATATGGGTTTAAGAGCTATGCTGGAAA
CAGCATAGCAAGTTTAAATAAGGCTAGTCCGTTATCAACTTGAAAAAGTGGCACCGAGTCGGTGCTTTTT
GTTTTTTGCCCATTTTTTGTAGTTTGAGACTGGAAAAATCGTAAATCAACCATAGTTTTAGGGCAAAATT
CTCGAAATTTTTCTAAAAATAGGCTAGGTGGAGGCTCAGTGATGATAAGTCTGCGATGGTGGATGCATGT
GTCATGGTCATAGCTGTTTCCTGTGTGAAATTGTTATCCGCTCAGAGGGCACAATCCTATTCCGCGCTAT
CCGACAATCTCCAAGACATTAGGTGGAGTTCAGTTCGGCGTATGGCATATGTCGCTGGAAAGAACATGTG
AGCAAAAGGCCAGCAAAAGGCCAGGAACCGTAAAAAGGCCGCGTTGCTGGCGTTTTTCCATAGGCTCCGC
CCCCCTGACGAGCATCACAAAAATCGACGCTCAAGTCAGAGGTGGCGAAACCCGACAGGACTATAAAGAT
ACCAGGCGTTTCCCCCTGGAAGCTCCCTCGTGCGCTCTCCTGTTCCGACCCTGCCGCTTACCGGATACCT
GTCCGCCTTTCTCCCTTCGGGAAGCGTGGCGCTTTCTCATAGCTCACGCTGTAGGTATCTCAGTTCGGTG
TAGGTCGTTCGCTCCAAGCTGGGCTGTGTGCACGAACCCCCCGTTCAGCCCGACCGCTGCGCCTTATCCG
GTAACTATCGTCTTGAGTCCAACCCGGTAAGACACGACTTATCGCCACTGGCAGCAGCCACTGGTAACAG
GATTAGCAGAGCGAGGTATGTAGGCGGTGCTACAGAGTTCTTGAAGTGGTGGCCTAACTACGGCTACACT
AGAAGAACAGTATTTGGTATCTGCGCTCTGCTGAAGCCAGTTACCTTCGGAAAAAGAGTTGGTAGCTCTT
GATCCGGCAAACAAACCACCGCTGGTAGCGGTGGTTTTTTTGTTTGCAAGCAGCAGATTACGCGCAGAAA
AAAAGGATCTCAAGAAGATCCTTTGATCTTTTCTACGGGGTCTGACGCTCTATTCAACAAAGCCGCCGTC
CCGTCAAGTCAGCGTAAATGGGTAGGGGGCTTCAAATCGTCCTCGTGATACCAATTCGGAGCCTGCTTTT
TTGTACAAACTTGTTGATAATGGCAATTCAAGGATCTTCACCTAGATCCTTTTAAATTAAAAATGAAGTT
TTAAATCAATCTAAAGTATATATGAGTAAACTTGGTCTGACAGTTACCAATGCTTAATCAGTGAGGCACC
TATCTCAGCGATCTGTCTATTTCGTTCATCCATAGTTGCCTGACTCCCCGTCGTGTAGATAACTACGATA
CGGGAGGGCTTACCATCTGGCCCCAGTGCTGCAATGATACCGCGAGAGCCACGCTCACCGGCTCCAGATT
TATCAGCAATAAACCAGCCAGCCGGAAGGGCCGAGCGCAGAAGTGGTCCTGCAACTTTATCCGCCTCCAT
CCAGTCTATTAATTGTTGCCGGGAAGCTAGAGTAAGTAGTTCGCCAGTTAATAGTTTGCGCAACGTTGTT
GCCATTGCTACAGGCATCGTGGTGTCACGCTCGTCGTTTGGTATGGCTTCATTCAGCTCCGGTTCCCAAC
GATCAAGGCGAGTTACATGATCCCCCATGTTGTGCAAAAAAGCGGTTAGCTCCTTCGGTCCTCCGATCGT
TGTCAGAAGTAAGTTGGCCGCAGTGTTATCACTCATGGTTATGGCAGCACTGCATAATTCTCTTACTGTC
ATGCCATCCGTAAGATGCTTTTCTGTGACTGGTGAGTACTCAACCAAGTCATTCTGAGAATAGTGTATGC
GGCGACCGAGTTGCTCTTGCCCGGCGTCAATACGGGATAATACCGCGCCACATAGCAGAACTTTAAAAGT
GCTCATCATTGGAAAACGTTCTTCGGGGCGAAAACTCTCAAGGATCTTACCGCTGTTGAGATCCAGTTCG
ATGTAACCCACTCGTGCACCCAACTGATCTTCAGCATCTTTTACTTTCACCAGCGTTTCTGGGTGAGCAA
AAACAGGAAGGCAAAATGCCGCAAAAAAGGGAATAAGGGCGACACGGAAATGTTGAATACTCATACTCTT
CCTTTTTCAATATTATTGAAGCATTTATCAGGGTTATTGTCTCATGAGCGGATACATATTTGAATGTATT
TAGAAAAATAAACAAATAGGGGTTCCGCGCACATTTCCCCGAAAAGTGCCAGATACCTGAAACAAAACCC
ATCGTACGGCCAAGGAAGTCTCCAATAACTGTGATCCACCACAAGCGCCAGGGTTTTCCCAGTCACGACG
TT
Features (pLannotate 1.2.2; 7 found; start..end, strand, type, name):
    208..275     +  misc_RNA       tracrRNA (fragment): trans-activating CRISPR RNA for the Streptococcus pyogenes CRISPR/Cas9 system
    449..464     -  protein_bind   lac operator (fragment): The lac repressor binds to the lac operator to inhibit transcription in E. coli. This inhibition can be relieved by adding lactose or isopropyl-β-D-thiogalactopyranoside (IPTG). lac repressor encoded by lacI
    615..1203    -  rep_origin     ori: high-copy-number ColE1/pMB1/pBR322/pUC origin of replication
   1320..1344    -  protein_bind   attB1: mutant version of attB; recombination site for the Gateway® BP reaction BP Clonase™
   1444..2304    -  CDS            AmpR: β-lactamase; bla; confers resistance to ampicillin, carbenicillin, and related antibiotics
   2305..2409    -  promoter       AmpR promoter: bla
   2496..17      -  CDS            lacZα (fragment) (across the origin): LacZα fragment of β-galactosidase; lacZ fragment
