[The description below was written by a language model from this plasmid's Addgene catalogue record and pLannotate feature annotations shown in this document.]
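Description:
pSEM253 - sgRNA mosTI hygroR is a small (about 2.5 kb) C. elegans guide-RNA plasmid built on the pTwist Amp High Copy backbone, a synthesis-vendor cloning vector. In E. coli it replicates from a high-copy ColE1/pUC-type origin and is selected with ampicillin through the β-lactamase (AmpR) gene and its native bla promoter. Other annotated backbone elements are short remnants with no evident functional role in this plasmid: a lac operator fragment, a fragment of lacZα spanning the sequence origin, and an attB1 Gateway recombination site.

The payload is a single-guide RNA cassette. The feature table identifies it only by a fragment of the Streptococcus pyogenes tracrRNA, which corresponds to the scaffold portion of an sgRNA for SpCas9. The promoter driving the guide and the spacer itself are not annotated, and the record does not state them. The plasmid carries no Cas9 gene, so the nuclease must come from another source.

According to the catalogue entry, the plasmid is part of the MosTI (modular safe-harbor transgene insertion) system, used for targeted insertion of single-copy transgenes or integration of extrachromosomal arrays in the worm genome. This version is for the split hygroR selection scheme. In such a design, a Cas9 cut made by the guide at the landing site would be repaired from a co-supplied template that rebuilds a functional hygromycin resistance gene, so that only animals with correct insertions become drug resistant. The record does not spell out these mechanistic details, nor does it identify the landing-site strains or companion targeting vectors.
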