Addgene plasmid #159827: pSEM253 - sgRNA mosTI hygroR
Purpose: Single copy or array insertion by MosTI using split hygroR selection
Depositing lab: Christian Froekjaer-Jensen. Depositing organization: King Abdullah University of Science and Technology (KAUST). Publication: Modular safe-harbor transgene insertion (MosTI) for targeted single-copy and extrachromosomal array integration in C. elegans. El Mouridi S, Alkhaldi F, Frokjaer-Jensen C. G3 (Bethesda). 2022 Jul 28. pii: 6651068. doi: 10.1093/g3journal/jkac184. PubMed 35900171.
Backbone
  Vector backbone: pTwist+Amp+High+Copy
  Vector type: Worm Expression
Growth in bacteria
  Bacterial resistance: Ampicillin, 100 μg/mL
  Growth temperature: 37°C
  Growth strain: DH5alpha
  Copy number: High Copy
Gene/Insert
  Gene/Insert name: sgRNA mosTI hygroR
  Species: C. elegans (nematode)
  Mutation: Not applicable
  Cloning method: Unknown
Terms and licenses: Academic/Nonprofit Terms; Industry Terms: Not Available to Industry
Depositor comments: See www.wormbuilder.org for more information. Please visit https://www.biorxiv.org/content/10.1101/2022.04.19.488726v3 for bioRxiv preprint.
How to cite: pSEM253 - sgRNA mosTI hygroR was a gift from Christian Froekjaer-Jensen (Addgene plasmid # 159827 ; http://n2t.net/addgene:159827 ; RRID:Addgene_159827)
